Addgene plasmid #246272: pCAGGS-mTurquoise2-Rab10(Q68L)
Purpose: Rab10 (Constitutively active)
Depositing lab: Ryohei Yasuda. Depositing organization: Max Planck Florida Institute. Publication: Rab10 inactivation promotes AMPAR trafficking and spine enlargement during long-term potentiation. Wang J, Nishiyama J, Parra-Bueno P, Okaz E, Oz G, Liu X, Watabe T, Suponitsky-Kroyter I, McGraw TE, Szatmari EM, Yasuda R. Elife. 2025 Sep 23;13:RP103879. doi: 10.7554/eLife.103879. PubMed 40986440.
Backbone
  Vector backbone: pCAGGS
  Backbone size w/o insert (bp): 4656
  Vector type: Mammalian Expression
Growth in bacteria
  Bacterial resistance: Ampicillin, 100 μg/mL
  Growth temperature: 37°C
  Growth strain: DH5alpha
  Copy number: High Copy
Gene/Insert
  Gene/Insert name: mTurquoise2-Rab10(Q68L)
  Species: R. norvegicus (rat)
  Insert size (bp): 1443
  Mutation: Q68L
  Entrez Gene: Rab10 (a.k.a. Ac1075)
  Promoter: CAG
  Cloning method: Restriction Enzyme; 5′ cloning site Unknown (unknown if destroyed)
Terms and licenses: Academic/Nonprofit Terms; Industry Terms: Not Available to Industry
How to cite: pCAGGS-mTurquoise2-Rab10(Q68L) was a gift from Ryohei Yasuda (Addgene plasmid # 246272 ; http://n2t.net/addgene:246272 ; RRID:Addgene_246272)
