[The description below was written by a language model from this plasmid's Addgene catalogue record and pLannotate feature annotations shown in this document.]
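Description:
pCAGGS-mTurquoise2-Rab10(Q68L) is a mammalian expression plasmid of about 6.1 kb built on the pCAGGS backbone. It is propagated in E. coli through a high-copy ColE1/pUC-type origin and selected with ampicillin via a β-lactamase gene under its own promoter. The backbone also carries remnants of lac regulatory sequence (promoter, operator, CAP site and short lacI fragments), along with an SV40 origin of replication, a fragment of the SV40 promoter and an SV40 polyadenylation signal. The SV40 origin can support episomal replication in cells that express large T antigen.

The payload is a single fusion open reading frame driven by the CAG promoter. This composite promoter combines the CMV immediate-early enhancer, the chicken β-actin promoter and a chimeric β-actin/β-globin intron, and it gives strong, broadly active expression in mammalian cells, including neurons. The cyan fluorescent protein mTurquoise2 sits at the N-terminus and is joined through a short linker derived from a multiple cloning site to the small GTPase Rab10. A rabbit β-globin polyadenylation signal terminates the transcript. The catalogue lists the Rab10 sequence as rat; the automated annotation labels it by its closest match, human RAB10, which probably reflects how conserved the protein is. The Q68L substitution is described in the record as making Rab10 constitutively active, and mutations at this position in Rab proteins typically impair GTP hydrolysis and hold the protein in its GTP-bound state.

The construct allows expression and fluorescent visualisation of active Rab10 in transfected cells. The associated work examined the role of Rab10 in AMPA receptor trafficking and dendritic spine enlargement during long-term potentiation. The record does not state the restriction sites used for cloning.
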