Features (pLannotate 1.2.2; 19 found; start..end, strand, type, name):
     19..398     +  enhancer       CMV enhancer: human cytomegalovirus immediate early enhancer
    400..677     +  promoter       chicken β-actin promoter: No description available
    678..1698    +  intron         chimeric intron: chimera between introns from chicken β-actin and rabbit β-globin
   1696..1752    +  CDS            HBB (fragment): HBB_LEPEU - Experimental evidence at protein level: Swiss-Prot protein existence level 1. Involved in oxygen transport from the lung to the various peripheral tissues. From Lepus europaeus (European hare).
   1775..2491    +  CDS            mTurquoise2: mTurquoise2 is a basic (constitutively fluorescent) cyan fluorescent protein published in 2012, derived from Aequorea victoria. It is reported to be a rapidly-maturing monomer with very low acid sensitivity.
   2492..2510    +  misc_feature   MCS (fragment): multiple cloning site
   2513..3112    +  CDS            RAB10: RAB10_HUMAN - Experimental evidence at protein level: Swiss-Prot protein existence level 1. (Microbial infection) Upon Legionella pneumophila infection promotes endoplasmic reticulum recruitment and bacterial replication. Plays a role in remodeling the Legionella-containing vacuole (LCV) into an endoplasmic reticulum-like vacuole. From Homo sapiens (Human).
   3196..3251    +  polyA_signal   β-globin poly(A) signal: rabbit β-globin polyadenylation signal (Gil and Proudfoot, 1987)
   3636..3652    -  protein_bind   lac operator: The lac repressor binds to the lac operator to inhibit transcription in E. coli. This inhibition can be relieved by adding lactose or isopropyl-β-D-thiogalactopyranoside (IPTG). lac repressor encoded by lacI
   3660..3690    -  promoter       lac promoter: promoter for the E. coli lac operon
   3705..3726    -  protein_bind   CAP binding site: CAP binding activates transcription in the presence of cAMP. E. coli catabolite activator protein
   3739..3778    -  CDS            lacI (fragment): lac repressor; lacI; The lac repressor binds to the lac operator to inhibit transcription in E. coli. This inhibition can be relieved by adding lactose or isopropyl-β-D-thiogalactopyranoside (IPTG).
   3785..3807    +  promoter       SV40 promoter (fragment): SV40 enhancer and early promoter
   3831..3966    +  rep_origin     SV40 ori: SV40 origin of replication
   3986..4107    +  polyA_signal   SV40 poly(A) signal: SV40 polyadenylation signal
   4122..4176    -  CDS            lacI (fragment): lac repressor; lacI; The lac repressor binds to the lac operator to inhibit transcription in E. coli. This inhibition can be relieved by adding lactose or isopropyl-β-D-thiogalactopyranoside (IPTG).
   4359..4947    -  rep_origin     ori: high-copy-number ColE1/pMB1/pBR322/pUC origin of replication
   5118..5978    -  CDS            AmpR: β-lactamase; bla; confers resistance to ampicillin, carbenicillin, and related antibiotics
   5979..6083    -  promoter       AmpR promoter: bla
>Addgene plasmid #246272 | pCAGGS-mTurquoise2-Rab10(Q68L) | addgene full sequence | sequence record 488628 | Addgene NGS Result
GTGCCACCTGGGTCGATCGACATTGATTATTGACTAGTTATTAATAGTAATCAATTACGGGGTCATTAGT
TCATAGCCCATATATGGAGTTCCGCGTTACATAACTTACGGTAAATGGCCCGCCTGGCTGACCGCCCAAC
GACCCCCGCCCATTGACGTCAATAATGACGTATGTTCCCATAGTAACGCCAATAGGGACTTTCCATTGAC
GTCAATGGGTGGAGTATTTACGGTAAACTGCCCACTTGGCAGTACATCAAGTGTATCATATGCCAAGTAC
GCCCCCTATTGACGTCAATGACGGTAAATGGCCCGCCTGGCATTATGCCCAGTACATGACCTTATGGGAC
TTTCCTACTTGGCAGTACATCTACGTATTAGTCATCGCTATTACCATGGTCGAGGTGAGCCCCACGTTCT
GCTTCACTCTCCCCATCTCCCCCCCCTCCCCACCCCCAATTTTGTATTTATTTATTTTTTAATTATTTTG
TGCAGCGATGGGGGCGGGGGGGGGGGGGGGGCGCGCGCCAGGCGGGGCGGGGCGGGGCGAGGGGCGGGGC
GGGGCGAGGCGGAGAGGTGCGGCGGCAGCCAATCAGAGCGGCGCGCTCCGAAAGTTTCCTTTTATGGCGA
GGCGGCGGCGGCGGCGGCCCTATAAAAAGCGAAGCGCGCGGCGGGCGGGAGTCGCTGCGCGCTGCCTTCG
CCCCGTGCCCCGCTCCGCCGCCGCCTCGCGCCGCCCGCCCCGGCTCTGACTGACCGCGTTACTCCCACAG
GTGAGCGGGCGGGACGGCCCTTCTCCTCCGGGCTGTAATTAGCGCTTGGTTTAATGACGGCTTGTTTCTT
TTCTGTGGCTGCGTGAAAGCCTTGAGGGGCTCCGGGAGGGCCCTTTGTGCGGGGGGAGCGGCTCGGGGGG
TGCGTGCGTGTGTGTGTGCGTGGGGAGCGCCGCGTGCGGCTCCGCGCTGCCCGGCGGCTGTGAGCGCTGC
GGGCGCGGCGCGGGGCTTTGTGCGCTCCGCAGTGTGCGCGAGGGGAGCGCGGCCGGGGGCGGTGCCCCGC
GGTGCGGGGGGGGCTGCGAGGGGAACAAAGGCTGCGTGCGGGGTGTGTGCGTGGGGGGGTGAGCAGGGGG
TGTGGGCGCGTCGGTCGGGCTGCAACCCCCCCTGCACCCCCCTCCCCGAGTTGCTGAGCACGGCCCGGCT
TCGGGTGCGGGGCTCCGTACGGGGCGTGGCGCGGGGCTCGCCGTGCCGGGCGGGGGGTGGCGGCAGGTGG
GGGTGCCGGGCGGGGCGGGGCCGCCTCGGGCCGGGGAGGGCTCGGGGGAGGGGCGCGGCGGCCCCCGGAG
CGCCGGCGGCTGTCGAGGCGCGGCGAGCCGCAGCCATTGCCTTTTATGGTAATCGTGCGAGAGGGCGCAG
GGACTTCCTTTGTCCCAAATCTGTGCGGAGCCGAAATCTGGGAGGCGCCGCCGCACCCCCTCTAGCGGGC
GCGGGGCGAAGCGGTGCGGCGCCGGCAGGAAGGAAATGGGCGGGGAGGGCCTTCGTGCGTCGCCGCGCCG
CCGTCCCCTTCTCCCTCTCCAGCCTCGGGGCTGTCCGCGGGGGGACGGCTGCCTTCGGGGGGGACGGGGC
AGGGCGGGGTTCGGCTTCTGGCGTGTGACCGGCGGCTCTAGCTAGAGCCTCTGCTAACCATGTTCATGCC
TTCTTCTTTTTCCTACAGCTCCTGGGCAACGTGCTGGTTATTGTGCTGTCTCATCATTTTGGCAAAGAAT
TCGCTAGCGCTACCGGTCGCCACCATGGTGAGCAAGGGCGAGGAGCTGTTCACCGGGGTGGTGCCCATCC
TGGTCGAGCTGGACGGCGACGTAAACGGCCACAAGTTCAGCGTGTCCGGCGAGGGCGAGGGCGATGCCAC
CTACGGCAAGCTGACCCTGAAGTTCATCTGCACCACCGGCAAGCTGCCCGTGCCCTGGCCCACCCTCGTG
ACCACCCTGTCCTGGGGCGTGCAGTGCTTCGCCCGCTACCCCGACCACATGAAGCAGCACGACTTCTTCA
AGTCCGCCATGCCCGAAGGCTACGTCCAGGAGCGCACCATCTTCTTCAAGGACGACGGCAACTACAAGAC
CCGCGCCGAGGTGAAGTTCGAGGGCGACACCCTGGTGAACCGCATCGAGCTGAAGGGCATCGACTTCAAG
GAGGACGGCAACATCCTGGGGCACAAGCTGGAGTACAACTACTTTAGCGACAACGTCTATATCACCGCCG
ACAAGCAGAAGAACGGCATCAAGGCCAACTTCAAGATCCGCCACAACATCGAGGACGGCGGCGTGCAGCT
CGCCGACCACTACCAGCAGAACACCCCCATCGGCGACGGCCCCGTGCTGCTGCCCGACAACCACTACCTG
AGCACCCAGTCCAAGCTGAGCAAAGACCCCAACGAGAAGCGCGATCACATGGTCCTGCTGGAGTTCGTGA
CCGCCGCCGGGATCACTCTCGGCATGGACGAGCTGTACAAGTCCGGACTCAGATCTCGAGGCATGGCGAA
GAAGACGTACGACCTGCTTTTCAAGCTGCTCCTGATCGGGGACTCGGGAGTGGGCAAGACCTGCGTCCTT
TTTCGTTTTTCGGATGATGCCTTCAATACCACCTTTATTTCCACCATAGGAATAGACTTTAAGATCAAAA
CAGTGGAACTACAAGGAAAGAAGATCAAGCTACAGATATGGGACACAGCAGGCCTGGAACGATTTCACAC
CATCACAACCTCCTACTACAGAGGAGCAATGGGCATCATGCTAGTGTATGACATCACCAACGGTAAAAGT
TTTGAAAACATCAGCAAGTGGCTTAGAAACATAGATGAGCATGCCAATGAAGATGTGGAAAGGATGTTAC
TAGGGAACAAGTGTGACATGGACGACAAGAGAGTTGTACCGAAAGGCAAAGGAGAGCAGATTGCAAGGGA
GCATGGTATTAGGTTTTTTGAGACTAGTGCAAAAGCAAATATAAACATCGAAAAGGCGTTCCTCACATTA
GCTGAAGACATCCTCCGAAAGACCCCTGTAAAAGAACCCAACAGTGAAAACGTAGATATCAGCAGTGGAG
GAGGTGTGACGGGCTGGAAGAGCAAATGCTGCTGATCTAGAGTCGACGGATCTTTTTCCCTCTGCCAAAA
ATTATGGGGACATCATGAAGCCCCTTGAGCATCTGACTTCTGGCTAATAAAGGAAATTTATTTTCATTGC
AATAGTGTGTTGGAATTTTTTGTGTCTCTCACTCGGAAGGACATATGGGAGGGCAAATCATTTAAAACAT
CAGAATGAGTATTTGGTTTAGAGTTTGGCAACATATGCCCATATGCTGGCTGCCATGAACAAAGGTTGGC
TATAAAGAGGTCATCAGTATATGAAACAGCCCCCTGCTGTCCATTCCTTATTCCATAGAAAAGCCTTGAC
TTGAGGTTAGATTTTTTTTATATTTTGTTTTGTGTTATTTTTTTCTTTAACATCCCTAAAATTTTCCTTA
CATGTTTTACTAGCCAGATTTTTCCTCCTCTCCTGACTACTCCCAGTCATAGCTGTCCCTCTTCTCTTAT
GGAGATCCCTCGACCTGCAGCCCAAGCTTGGCGTAATCATGGTCATAGCTGTTTCCTGTGTGAAATTGTT
ATCCGCTCACAATTCCACACAACATACGAGCCGGAAGCATAAAGTGTAAAGCCTGGGGTGCCTAATGAGT
GAGCTAACTCACATTAATTGCGTTGCGCTCACTGCCCGCTTTCCAGTCGGGAAACCTGTCGTGCCAGCGG
ATACGCATCTCAATTAGTCAGCAACCATAGTCCCGCCCCTAACTCCGCCCATCCCGCCCCTAACTCCGCC
CAGTTCCGCCCATTCTCCGCCCCATGGCTGACTAATTTTTTTTATTTATGCAGAGGCCGAGGCCGCCTCG
GCCTCTGAGCTATTCCAGAAGTAGTGAGGAGGCTTTTTTGGAGGCCTAGGCTTTTGCAAAAAGCTAACTT
GTTTATTGCAGCTTATAATGGTTACAAATAAAGCAATAGCATCACAAATTTCACAAATAAAGCATTTTTT
TCACTGCATTCTAGTTGTGGTTTGTCCAAACTCATCAATGTATCTTATCATGTCTCGATCCGCTGCATTA
ATGAATCGGCCAACGCGCGGGGAGAGGCGGTTTGCGTATTGGGCGCTCTTCCGCTTCCTCGCTCACTGAC
TCGCTGCGCTCGGTCGTTCGGCTGCGGCGAGCGGTATCAGCTCACTCAAAGGCGGTAATACGGTTATCCA
CAGAATCAGGGGATAACGCAGGAAAGAACATGTGAGCAAAAGGCCAGCAAAAGGCCAGGAACCGTAAAAA
GGCCGCGTTGCTGGCGTTTTTCCATAGGCTCCGCCCCCCTGACGAGCATCACAAAAATCGACGCTCAAGT
CAGAGGTGGCGAAACCCGACAGGACTATAAAGATACCAGGCGTTTCCCCCTGGAAGCTCCCTCGTGCGCT
CTCCTGTTCCGACCCTGCCGCTTACCGGATACCTGTCCGCCTTTCTCCCTTCGGGAAGCGTGGCGCTTTC
TCATAGCTCACGCTGTAGGTATCTCAGTTCGGTGTAGGTCGTTCGCTCCAAGCTGGGCTGTGTGCACGAA
CCCCCCGTTCAGCCCGACCGCTGCGCCTTATCCGGTAACTATCGTCTTGAGTCCAACCCGGTAAGACACG
ACTTATCGCCACTGGCAGCAGCCACTGGTAACAGGATTAGCAGAGCGAGGTATGTAGGCGGTGCTACAGA
GTTCTTGAAGTGGTGGCCTAACTACGGCTACACTAGAAGAACAGTATTTGGTATCTGCGCTCTGCTGAAG
CCAGTTACCTTCGGAAAAAGAGTTGGTAGCTCTTGATCCGGCAAACAAACCACCGCTGGTAGCGGTGGTT
TTTTTGTTTGCAAGCAGCAGATTACGCGCAGAAAAAAAGGATCTCAAGAAGATCCTTTGATCTTTTCTAC
GGGGTCTGACGCTCAGTGGAACGAAAACTCACGTTAAGGGATTTTGGTCATGAGATTATCAAAAAGGATC
TTCACCTAGATCCTTTTAAATTAAAAATGAAGTTTTAAATCAATCTAAAGTATATATGAGTAAACTTGGT
CTGACAGTTACCAATGCTTAATCAGTGAGGCACCTATCTCAGCGATCTGTCTATTTCGTTCATCCATAGT
TGCCTGACTCCCCGTCGTGTAGATAACTACGATACGGGAGGGCTTACCATCTGGCCCCAGTGCTGCAATG
ATACCGCGAGACCCACGCTCACCGGCTCCAGATTTATCAGCAATAAACCAGCCAGCCGGAAGGGCCGAGC
GCAGAAGTGGTCCTGCAACTTTATCCGCCTCCATCCAGTCTATTAATTGTTGCCGGGAAGCTAGAGTAAG
TAGTTCGCCAGTTAATAGTTTGCGCAACGTTGTTGCCATTGCTACAGGCATCGTGGTGTCACGCTCGTCG
TTTGGTATGGCTTCATTCAGCTCCGGTTCCCAACGATCAAGGCGAGTTACATGATCCCCCATGTTGTGCA
AAAAAGCGGTTAGCTCCTTCGGTCCTCCGATCGTTGTCAGAAGTAAGTTGGCCGCAGTGTTATCACTCAT
GGTTATGGCAGCACTGCATAATTCTCTTACTGTCATGCCATCCGTAAGATGCTTTTCTGTGACTGGTGAG
TACTCAACCAAGTCATTCTGAGAATAGTGTATGCGGCGACCGAGTTGCTCTTGCCCGGCGTCAATACGGG
ATAATACCGCGCCACATAGCAGAACTTTAAAAGTGCTCATCATTGGAAAACGTTCTTCGGGGCGAAAACT
CTCAAGGATCTTACCGCTGTTGAGATCCAGTTCGATGTAACCCACTCGTGCACCCAACTGATCTTCAGCA
TCTTTTACTTTCACCAGCGTTTCTGGGTGAGCAAAAACAGGAAGGCAAAATGCCGCAAAAAAGGGAATAA
GGGCGACACGGAAATGTTGAATACTCATACTCTTCCTTTTTCAATATTATTGAAGCATTTATCAGGGTTA
TTGTCTCATGAGCGGATACATATTTGAATGTATTTAGAAAAATAAACAAATAGGGGTTCCGCGCACATTT
CCCCGAAAA
